Addgene plasmid #248930: pMSP1E3D1_mBlueberry2
Purpose: Bacterial expression of fluorescent membrane scaffold protein MSP1E3D1 fused to mBlueberry 2 for nanodisc formation
Depositing lab: Michael Marty. Depositing organization: University of Arizona. Publication: Design of Fluorescent Membrane Scaffold Proteins for Nanodiscs. Cleveland E, Wolf AR, Chen S, Mohona FA, Kailat I, Tran BH, Lavanya SB; Primanis-Erickson N, Lin Y-C, Marty MT. ACS Chem Biol. (2026). doi: https://doi.org/10.1021/acschembio.6c00340.
Backbone
  Vector backbone: pET-28a(+)
  Backbone manufacturer: GenScript
  Backbone size w/o insert (bp): 5369
  Vector type: Bacterial Expression
Growth in bacteria
  Bacterial resistance: Kanamycin, 50 μg/mL
  Growth temperature: 37°C
  Growth strain: DH5alpha
  Copy number: High Copy
Gene/Insert
  Gene/Insert name: MSP1E3D1_mBlueberry2
  Species: E. coli
  Insert size (bp): 1548
  Promoter: T7 Promoter
  Tag / fusion protein: His (N terminal on insert)
  Cloning method: Restriction Enzyme; 5′ cloning site Nco1 (not destroyed); 3′ cloning site Hind III (not destroyed)
  Sequencing primers: 5′ TAATACGACTCACTATAGGG; 3′ GCTAGTTATTGCTCAGCGG
Resource information
  A portion of this plasmid was derived from a plasmid made by: Stephen Sligar (Addgene #20066), and the fluorescent protein sequence was derived from https://www.fpbase.org/protein/mblueberry2/ (DOI: 10.1021/bi700199g).
Terms and licenses: Academic/Nonprofit Terms; Industry Terms: Not Available to Industry
Depositor comments: Depositor recommends growing plasmid in the E. coli strain BL21 (DE3).
How to cite: pMSP1E3D1_mBlueberry2 was a gift from Michael Marty (Addgene plasmid # 248930 ; http://n2t.net/addgene:248930 ; RRID:Addgene_248930)
