[The description below was written by a language model from this plasmid's Addgene catalogue record and pLannotate feature annotations shown in this document.]
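Description:
pMSP1E3D1_mBlueberry2 is a bacterial expression plasmid built on the pET-28a(+) backbone for producing a fluorescent membrane scaffold protein in E. coli. It is selected with kanamycin through the aph(3')-Ia resistance gene and replicates from a ColE1/pBR322-type origin. The backbone also retains the bom and rop elements and an f1 phage origin. The catalogue lists it as high copy, although rop is normally associated with reduced copy number. A few small annotations, such as the tetracycline-resistance fragments, a predicted E. coli ORF and a partial AmpR promoter, appear to be backbone remnants rather than functional parts.

The expression cassette follows the standard pET arrangement. A T7 promoter is followed by a lac operator and the T7 gene 10 ribosome binding site, and the unit ends at a T7 terminator. The plasmid-borne lacI supplies repressor, so transcription depends on T7 RNA polymerase and is inducible with IPTG. This fits the depositor's recommendation of a BL21(DE3) host for expression.

The insert was cloned between NcoI and HindIII and encodes an N-terminal His tag followed by MSP1E3D1. This scaffold is derived from apolipoprotein A-I, which explains the APOA1 homology hit; the annotator's gorilla assignment reflects only the best database match, and the catalogue's "E. coli" species entry probably refers to the expression host. MSP1E3D1 is fused in frame to the Discosoma-derived blue fluorescent protein mBlueberry2. A second His-tag fragment is annotated downstream of the fusion, as in the pET-28a vector, but the record does not indicate whether it is translated. The MSP portion derives from an earlier MSP1E3D1 plasmid. The purified fusion is intended for assembling lipid nanodiscs whose scaffold belt is intrinsically fluorescent.
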