Features (pLannotate 1.2.2; 21 found; start..end, strand, type, name):
     12..467     +  rep_origin     f1 ori (sequence partly withheld): f1 bacteriophage origin of replication; arrow indicates direction of (+) strand synthesis
    494..551     +  promoter       AmpR promoter (fragment): bla
    560..1375    -  CDS            KanR: aminoglycoside phosphotransferase; aph(3')-Ia; confers resistance to kanamycin in bacteria or G418 (Geneticin®) in eukaryotes
   1497..2085    +  rep_origin     ori: high-copy-number ColE1/pMB1/pBR322/pUC origin of replication
   2271..2413    -  misc_feature   bom: basis of mobility region from pBR322
   2515..2706    -  CDS            rop: Rop protein, which maintains plasmids at low copy number; rop
   2723..3103    +  CDS            YPB1_ECOLX: Protein predicted: Swiss-Prot protein existence level 4. From Escherichia coli.
   3175..3466    -  CDS            TcR (fragment): tetracycline efflux protein; tet; confers resistance to tetracycline
   3481..3502    -  protein_bind   CAP binding site: CAP binding activates transcription in the presence of cAMP. E. coli catabolite activator protein
   3515..4597    -  CDS            lacI: lac repressor; lacI; The lac repressor binds to the lac operator to inhibit transcription in E. coli. This inhibition can be relieved by adding lactose or isopropyl-β-D-thiogalactopyranoside (IPTG).
   4598..4675    -  promoter       lacI promoter: lacI
   4683..4962    -  CDS            TcR (fragment): tetracycline efflux protein; tet; confers resistance to tetracycline
   4984..5002    +  promoter       T7 promoter: promoter for bacteriophage T7 RNA polymerase
   5003..5027    +  protein_bind   lac operator: The lac repressor binds to the lac operator to inhibit transcription in E. coli. This inhibition can be relieved by adding lactose or isopropyl-β-D-thiogalactopyranoside (IPTG). lac repressor encoded by lacI
   5042..5064    +  RBS            RBS: efficient ribosome binding site from bacteriophage T7 gene 10 (Olins and Rangwala, 1989)
   5080..5096    +  CDS            9xHis (fragment): 9xHis affinity tag
   5140..5904    +  CDS            APOA1: APOA1_GORGO - Experimental evidence at protein level: Swiss-Prot protein existence level 1. Participates in the reverse transport of cholesterol from tissues to the liver for excretion by promoting cholesterol efflux from tissues and by acting as a cofactor for the lecithin cholesterol acyltransferase (LCAT). As part of the SPAP complex, activates spermatozoa motility (By similarity). From Gorilla gorilla gorilla (Western lowland gorilla).
   5911..6612    +  CDS            mBlueberry2: mBlueberry2 is a basic (constitutively fluorescent) blue fluorescent protein published in 2007, derived from Discosoma. It has very low acid sensitivity.
   6631..6648    +  CDS            9xHis (fragment): 9xHis affinity tag
   6658..6707    +  CDS            SET1 (fragment): solubility-enhancement tag derived from T7 phage gene 10B
   6715..6762    +  terminator     T7 terminator: transcription terminator for bacteriophage T7 RNA polymerase
>Addgene plasmid #248930 | pMSP1E3D1_mBlueberry2 | addgene full sequence | sequence record 494407 | Addgene NGS Result
TGGCGAATGGG
[124 nt withheld, positions 12-135]
C
[91 nt withheld, positions 137-227]
A
[49 nt withheld, positions 229-277]
CCTTTGACGTTGGAGTCCACGTTCTTT
[37 nt withheld, positions 305-341]
ACCCTATCTCGGTCTATTCTTTTGATTTATAAGGGATTTTGCCGATTTCGGCCTATTGGTTAAAAAATGA
GCTGATTTAACAAAAATTTAACGCGAATTTTAACAAAATATTAACGTTTACAATTTCAGGTGGCACTTTT
CGGGGAAATGTGCGCGGAACCCCTATTTGTTTATTTTTCTAAATACATTCAAATATGTATCCGCTCATGA
ATTAATTCTTAGAAAAACTCATCGAGCATCAAATGAAACTGCAATTTATTCATATCAGGATTATCAATAC
CATATTTTTGAAAAAGCCGTTTCTGTAATGAAGGAGAAAACTCACCGAGGCAGTTCCATAGGATGGCAAG
ATCCTGGTATCGGTCTGCGATTCCGACTCGTCCAACATCAATACAACCTATTAATTTCCCCTCGTCAAAA
ATAAGGTTATCAAGTGAGAAATCACCATGAGTGACGACTGAATCCGGTGAGAATGGCAAAAGTTTATGCA
TTTCTTTCCAGACTTGTTCAACAGGCCAGCCATTACGCTCGTCATCAAAATCACTCGCATCAACCAAACC
GTTATTCATTCGTGATTGCGCCTGAGCGAGACGAAATACGCGATCGCTGTTAAAAGGACAATTACAAACA
GGAATCGAATGCAACCGGCGCAGGAACACTGCCAGCGCATCAACAATATTTTCACCTGAATCAGGATATT
CTTCTAATACCTGGAATGCTGTTTTCCCGGGGATCGCAGTGGTGAGTAACCATGCATCATCAGGAGTACG
GATAAAATGCTTGATGGTCGGAAGAGGCATAAATTCCGTCAGCCAGTTTAGTCTGACCATCTCATCTGTA
ACATCATTGGCAACGCTACCTTTGCCATGTTTCAGAAACAACTCTGGCGCATCGGGCTTCCCATACAATC
GATAGATTGTCGCACCTGATTGCCCGACATTATCGCGAGCCCATTTATACCCATATAAATCAGCATCCAT
GTTGGAATTTAATCGCGGCCTAGAGCAAGACGTTTCCCGTTGAATATGGCTCATAACACCCCTTGTATTA
CTGTTTATGTAAGCAGACAGTTTTATTGTTCATGACCAAAATCCCTTAACGTGAGTTTTCGTTCCACTGA
GCGTCAGACCCCGTAGAAAAGATCAAAGGATCTTCTTGAGATCCTTTTTTTCTGCGCGTAATCTGCTGCT
TGCAAACAAAAAAACCACCGCTACCAGCGGTGGTTTGTTTGCCGGATCAAGAGCTACCAACTCTTTTTCC
GAAGGTAACTGGCTTCAGCAGAGCGCAGATACCAAATACTGTCCTTCTAGTGTAGCCGTAGTTAGGCCAC
CACTTCAAGAACTCTGTAGCACCGCCTACATACCTCGCTCTGCTAATCCTGTTACCAGTGGCTGCTGCCA
GTGGCGATAAGTCGTGTCTTACCGGGTTGGACTCAAGACGATAGTTACCGGATAAGGCGCAGCGGTCGGG
CTGAACGGGGGGTTCGTGCACACAGCCCAGCTTGGAGCGAACGACCTACACCGAACTGAGATACCTACAG
CGTGAGCTATGAGAAAGCGCCACGCTTCCCGAAGGGAGAAAGGCGGACAGGTATCCGGTAAGCGGCAGGG
TCGGAACAGGAGAGCGCACGAGGGAGCTTCCAGGGGGAAACGCCTGGTATCTTTATAGTCCTGTCGGGTT
TCGCCACCTCTGACTTGAGCGTCGATTTTTGTGATGCTCGTCAGGGGGGCGGAGCCTATGGAAAAACGCC
AGCAACGCGGCCTTTTTACGGTTCCTGGCCTTTTGCTGGCCTTTTGCTCACATGTTCTTTCCTGCGTTAT
CCCCTGATTCTGTGGATAACCGTATTACCGCCTTTGAGTGAGCTGATACCGCTCGCCGCAGCCGAACGAC
CGAGCGCAGCGAGTCAGTGAGCGAGGAAGCGGAAGAGCGCCTGATGCGGTATTTTCTCCTTACGCATCTG
TGCGGTATTTCACACCGCATATATGGTGCACTCTCAGTACAATCTGCTCTGATGCCGCATAGTTAAGCCA
GTATACACTCCGCTATCGCTACGTGACTGGGTCATGGCTGCGCCCCGACACCCGCCAACACCCGCTGACG
CGCCCTGACGGGCTTGTCTGCTCCCGGCATCCGCTTACAGACAAGCTGTGACCGTCTCCGGGAGCTGCAT
GTGTCAGAGGTTTTCACCGTCATCACCGAAACGCGCGAGGCAGCTGCGGTAAAGCTCATCAGCGTGGTCG
TGAAGCGATTCACAGATGTCTGCCTGTTCATCCGCGTCCAGCTCGTTGAGTTTCTCCAGAAGCGTTAATG
TCTGGCTTCTGATAAAGCGGGCCATGTTAAGGGCGGTTTTTTCCTGTTTGGTCACTGATGCCTCCGTGTA
AGGGGGATTTCTGTTCATGGGGGTAATGATACCGATGAAACGAGAGAGGATGCTCACGATACGGGTTACT
GATGATGAACATGCCCGGTTACTGGAACGTTGTGAGGGTAAACAACTGGCGGTATGGATGCGGCGGGACC
AGAGAAAAATCACTCAGGGTCAATGCCAGCGCTTCGTTAATACAGATGTAGGTGTTCCACAGGGTAGCCA
GCAGCATCCTGCGATGCAGATCCGGAACATAATGGTGCAGGGCGCTGACTTCCGCGTTTCCAGACTTTAC
GAAACACGGAAACCGAAGACCATTCATGTTGTTGCTCAGGTCGCAGACGTTTTGCAGCAGCAGTCGCTTC
ACGTTCGCTCGCGTATCGGTGATTCATTCTGCTAACCAGTAAGGCAACCCCGCCAGCCTAGCCGGGTCCT
CAACGACAGGAGCACGATCATGCGCACCCGTGGGGCCGCCATGCCGGCGATAATGGCCTGCTTCTCGCCG
AAACGTTTGGTGGCGGGACCAGTGACGAAGGCTTGAGCGAGGGCGTGCAAGATTCCGAATACCGCAAGCG
ACAGGCCGATCATCGTCGCGCTCCAGCGAAAGCGGTCCTCGCCGAAAATGACCCAGAGCGCTGCCGGCAC
CTGTCCTACGAGTTGCATGATAAAGAAGACAGTCATAAGTGCGGCGACGATAGTCATGCCCCGCGCCCAC
CGGAAGGAGCTGACTGGGTTGAAGGCTCTCAAGGGCATCGGTCGAGATCCCGGTGCCTAATGAGTGAGCT
AACTTACATTAATTGCGTTGCGCTCACTGCCCGCTTTCCAGTCGGGAAACCTGTCGTGCCAGCTGCATTA
ATGAATCGGCCAACGCGCGGGGAGAGGCGGTTTGCGTATTGGGCGCCAGGGTGGTTTTTCTTTTCACCAG
TGAGACGGGCAACAGCTGATTGCCCTTCACCGCCTGGCCCTGAGAGAGTTGCAGCAAGCGGTCCACGCTG
GTTTGCCCCAGCAGGCGAAAATCCTGTTTGATGGTGGTTAACGGCGGGATATAACATGAGCTGTCTTCGG
TATCGTCGTATCCCACTACCGAGATATCCGCACCAACGCGCAGCCCGGACTCGGTAATGGCGCGCATTGC
GCCCAGCGCCATCTGATCGTTGGCAACCAGCATCGCAGTGGGAACGATGCCCTCATTCAGCATTTGCATG
GTTTGTTGAAAACCGGACATGGCACTCCAGTCGCCTTCCCGTTCCGCTATCGGCTGAATTTGATTGCGAG
TGAGATATTTATGCCAGCCAGCCAGACGCAGACGCGCCGAGACAGAACTTAATGGGCCCGCTAACAGCGC
GATTTGCTGGTGACCCAATGCGACCAGATGCTCCACGCCCAGTCGCGTACCGTCTTCATGGGAGAAAATA
ATACTGTTGATGGGTGTCTGGTCAGAGACATCAAGAAATAACGCCGGAACATTAGTGCAGGCAGCTTCCA
CAGCAATGGCATCCTGGTCATCCAGCGGATAGTTAATGATCAGCCCACTGACGCGTTGCGCGAGAAGATT
GTGCACCGCCGCTTTACAGGCTTCGACGCCGCTTCGTTCTACCATCGACACCACCACGCTGGCACCCAGT
TGATCGGCGCGAGATTTAATCGCCGCGACAATTTGCGACGGCGCGTGCAGGGCCAGACTGGAGGTGGCAA
CGCCAATCAGCAACGACTGTTTGCCCGCCAGTTGTTGTGCCACGCGGTTGGGAATGTAATTCAGCTCCGC
CATCGCCGCTTCCACTTTTTCCCGCGTTTTCGCAGAAACGTGGCTGGCCTGGTTCACCACGCGGGAAACG
GTCTGATAAGAGACACCGGCATACTCTGCGACATCGTATAACGTTACTGGTTTCACATTCACCACCCTGA
ATTGACTCTCTTCCGGGCGCTATCATGCCATACCGCGAAAGGTTTTGCGCCATTCGATGGTGTCCGGGAT
CTCGACGCTCTCCCTTATGCGACTCCTGCATTAGGAAGCAGCCCAGTAGTAGGTTGAGGCCGTTGAGCAC
CGCCGCCGCAAGGAATGGTGCATGCAAGGAGATGGCGCCCAACAGTCCCCCGGCCACGGGGCCTGCCACC
ATACCCACGCCGAAACAAGCGCTCATGAGCCCGAAGTGGCGAGCCCGATCTTCCCCATCGGTGATGTCGG
CGATATAGGCGCCAGCAACCGCACCTGTGGCGCCGGTGATGCCGGCCACGATGCGTCCGGCGTAGAGGAT
CGAGATCTCGATCCCGCGAAATTAATACGACTCACTATAGGGGAATTGTGAGCGGATAACAATTCCCCTC
TAGAAATAATTTTGTTTAACTTTAAGAAGGAGATATACCATGGGACATCACCACCACCACCACCATGATT
ACGACATCCCGACAACCGAGAACCTGTACTTCCAGGGCAGCACCTTCAGCAAACTGCGCGAGCAGTTGGG
CCCAGTTACTCAGGAGTTCTGGGACAACCTGGAAAAGGAAACCGAGGGCCTCCGTCAAGAAATGAGCAAA
GATTTGGAGGAGGTCAAGGCAAAGGTGCAGCCGTATCTGGATGACTTTCAGAAGAAATGGCAGGAGGAGA
TGGAACTGTATCGTCAAAAAGTCGAGCCGCTGCGTGCGGAATTACAAGAAGGCGCTCGTCAAAAGTTGCA
CGAGCTCCAAGAGAAGCTGTCCCCGTTGGGGGAGGAGATGCGCGACCGTGCGAGAGCGCACGTTGACGCG
CTGCGTACCCACCTGGCGCCTTACCTGGACGACTTCCAAAAGAAGTGGCAGGAGGAGATGGAACTGTACC
GCCAAAAGGTGGAACCGTTGCGTGCTGAACTTCAGGAGGGCGCGCGCCAAAAGCTGCACGAACTGCAGGA
GAAGTTGTCCCCGCTGGGCGAAGAGATGCGTGATAGAGCTCGTGCGCACGTGGATGCGCTGAGAACGCAC
CTGGCTCCGTACAGCGACGAATTGAGACAACGTCTGGCGGCACGCCTGGAGGCACTGAAAGAAAATGGCG
GTGCGCGTCTTGCGGAATATCATGCTAAGGCCACCGAGCATTTGTCGACCCTGAGCGAAAAAGCGAAGCC
GGCACTTGAAGATCTGCGCCAAGGTCTGCTGCCGGTGCTGGAAAGTTTCAAAGTGAGCTTTCTGAGTGCG
TTGGAGGAGTACACTAAAAAACTGAACACCCAGCAGGGTTCTAAAGGTGAAGAAAACAACGTGGCGATTA
TCAAAGAGTTCATGCGTTTTAAGGTGCACATGGAAGGGAGCGTTAATGGTCATGAGTTCGAGATCGAAGG
CGAGGGCGAGGGTAGACCTTACGAGGGCACCCAAACCGCAAAATTGAAGGTGACCAAAGGCGGTCCGCTC
CCATTCGCCTGGGATATCCTGTCTCCGCAGTTTCTGTTTGGTTCGAAAGTTTATATCAAGCACCCGGCGG
ATATTCCGGATTACTTCAAATTGTCCTTCCCGGAAGGTTTTAAGTGGGAGCGTGTTATGAATTTCGAGGA
CGGCGGTGTCGTGACTGTAACGCAAGACTCTAGCCTGCAGGACGGCGTTTTTATTTATAAGGTGAAGTTA
CGTGGCACCAATTTCCCGAGCGATGGACCGGTTATGCAGAAAAAGACGATGGGTTGGGAAGCGTTTAGCG
AGCGCATGTACCCGGAGGACGGCGCTCTGAAGTCCGAGATCAAGACTCGCTTGAAGCTGAAAGACGGTGG
CCACTACGACGCTGAGGTGAAGACCACCTACAAAGCGAAAAAACCGGTTCAGCTGCCGGGTGCGTATAAC
GTTAACATTAAGCTGGATATCGTGAGCCACAACGAAGACTACACCATTGTTGAACAATATGAACGTGCAG
AGGGCCGTCATAGCACCGGTGGTATGGATGAACTGTATAAATAAGCGGCCGCACTCGAGCACCACCACCA
CCACCACTGAGATCCGGCTGCTAACAAAGCCCGAAAGGAAGCTGAGTTGGCTGCTGCCACCGCTGAGCAA
TAACTAGCATAACCCCTTGGGGCCTCTAAACGGGTCTTGAGGGGTTTTTTGCTGAAAGGAGGAACTATAT
CCGGAT
