>Addgene plasmid #248930 | pMSP1E3D1_mBlueberry2 | depositor partial sequence | sequence record 491081 | MSPE3D1 gene
ATGGGTCATCATCATCATCATCATCACGATTATGATATTCCTACTACTGAGAATTTGTATTTTCAGGGTT
CTACCTTCAGTAAACTTCGCGAACAACTGGGCCCCGTGACGCAGGAATTCTGGGACAACCTGGAAAAAGA
AACCGAGGGACTGCGTCAGGAAATGTCCAAAGATTTAGAAGAGGTGAAGGCCAAGGTTCAGCCATATCTC
GATGACTTTCAGAAAAAATGGCAGGAAGAGATGGAATTATATCGTCAAAAGGTGGAACCGCTGCGTGCGG
AACTGCAAGAGGGGGCACGCCAAAAACTCCATGAGCTCCAAGAGAAGCTCAGCCCATTAGGCGAAGAAAT
GCGCGATCGCGCCCGTGCACATGTTGATGCACTCCGGACTCATTTGGCGCCATATCTCGATGACTTTCAG
AAAAAATGGCAGGAAGAGATGGAATTATATCGTCAAAAGGTGGAACCGCTGCGTGCGGAACTGCAAGAGG
GGGCACGCCAAAAACTCCATGAGCTCCAAGAGAAGCTCAGCCCATTAGGCGAAGAAATGCGCGATCGCGC
CCGTGCACATGTTGATGCACTCCGGACTCATTTGGCGCCGTATTCGGATGAACTTCGCCAGCGTTTGGCC
GCACGTCTCGAGGCGCTGAAAGAAAACGGGGGTGCCCGCTTGGCTGAGTACCACGCGAAAGCGACAGAAC
ACCTGAGCACCTTGAGCGAAAAAGCGAAACCGGCGCTGGAAGATCTACGCCAGGGCTTATTGCCTGTTCT
TGAGAGCTTTAAAGTCAGTTTTCTGTCAGCTCTGGAAGAATATACTAAAAAGCTGAATACCCAG
