>Addgene plasmid #248930 | pMSP1E3D1_mBlueberry2 | depositor partial sequence | sequence record 491082 | mBlueberry gene
TCTAAAGGTGAAGAAAACAACGTGGCGATTATCAAAGAGTTCATGCGTTTTAAGGTGCACATGGAAGGGA
GCGTTAATGGTCATGAGTTCGAGATCGAAGGCGAGGGCGAGGGTAGACCTTACGAGGGCACCCAAACCGC
AAAATTGAAGGTGACCAAAGGCGGTCCGCTCCCATTCGCCTGGGATATCCTGTCTCCGCAGTTTCTGTTT
GGTTCGAAAGTTTATATCAAGCACCCGGCGGATATTCCGGATTACTTCAAATTGTCCTTCCCGGAAGGTT
TTAAGTGGGAGCGTGTTATGAATTTCGAGGACGGCGGTGTCGTGACTGTAACGCAAGACTCTAGCCTGCA
GGACGGCGTTTTTATTTATAAGGTGAAGTTACGTGGCACCAATTTCCCGAGCGATGGACCGGTTATGCAG
AAAAAGACGATGGGTTGGGAAGCGTTTAGCGAGCGCATGTACCCGGAGGACGGCGCTCTGAAGTCCGAGA
TCAAGACTCGCTTGAAGCTGAAAGACGGTGGCCACTACGACGCTGAGGTGAAGACCACCTACAAAGCGAA
AAAACCGGTTCAGCTGCCGGGTGCGTATAACGTTAACATTAAGCTGGATATCGTGAGCCACAACGAAGAC
TACACCATTGTTGAACAATATGAACGTGCAGAGGGCCGTCATAGCACCGGTGGTATGGATGAACTGTATA
AA
